>Addgene plasmid #174470 | pFX-GalT-SECFP | addgene full sequence | sequence record 354861 | Addgene NGS Result
TAGTTATTAATAGTAATCAATTACGGGGTCATTAGTTCATAGCCCATATATGGAGTTCCGCGTTACATAA
CTTACGGTAAATGGCCCGCCTGGCTGACCGCCCAACGACCCCCGCCCATTGACGTCAATAATGACGTATG
TTCCCATAGTAACGCCAATAGGGACTTTCCATTGACGTCAATGGGTGGAGTATTTACGGTAAACTGCCCA
CTTGGCAGTACATCAAGTGTATCATATGCCAAGTACGCCCCCTATTGACGTCAATGACGGTAAATGGCCC
GCCTGGCATTATGCCCAGTACATGACCTTATGGGACTTTCCTACTTGGCAGTACATCTACGTATTAGTCA
TCGCTATTACCATGGTGATGCGGTTTTGGCAGTACATCAATGGGCGTGGATAGCGGTTTGACTCACGGGG
ATTTCCAAGTCTCCACCCCATTGACGTCAATGGGAGTTTGTTTTGGCACCAAAATCAACGGGACTTTCCA
AAATGTCGTAACAACTCCGCCCCATTGACGCAAATGGGCGGTAGGCGTGTACGGTGGGAGGTCTATATAA
GCAGAGCTGGTTTAGTGAACCGTCAGATCCGCTAGCGCTACCGGTTCTAGAGCCATGCTCGAGGCCACCA
TGAGGCTTCGGGAGCCGCTCCTGAGCGGCAGCGCCGCGATGCCAGGCGCGTCCCTACAGCGGGCCTGCCG
CCTGCTCGTGGCCGTCTGCGCTCTGCACCTTGGCGTCACCCTCGTTTACTACCTGGCTGGCCGCGACCTG
AGCCGCCTGCCCCAACTGGTCGGAGTCTCCACACCGCTGCAGGGCGGCTCGAACAGTGCCGCCGCCATCG
GGCAGTCCTCCGGGGAGCTCCGGACCGGAGGGGCCTGCGGCCGCGGAGGATCCGGAGGAGAATTCGGATC
CATGGTGAGCAAGGGCGAGGAGCTGTTCACCGGGGTGGTGCCCATCCTGGTCGAGCTGGACGGCGACGTA
AACGGCCACAGGTTCAGCGTGTCCGGCGAGGGCGAGGGCGATGCCACCTACGGCAAGCTGACCCTGAAGT
TCATCTGCACCACCGGCAAGCTGCCCGTGCCCTGGCCCACCCTCGTGACCACCCTGACCTGGGGCGTGCA
GTGCTTCAGCCGCTACCCCGACCACATGAAGCAGCACGACTTCTTCAAGTCCGCCATGCCCGAAGGCTAC
GTCCAGGAGCGTACCATCTTCTTCAAGGACGACGGCAACTACAAGACCCGCGCCGAGGTGAAGTTCGAGG
GCGACACCCTGGTGAACCGCATCGAGCTGAAGGGCATCGGCTTCAAGGAGGACGGCAACATCCTGGGGCA
CAAGCTAGAGTACAACTACATCAGCCACAACGTCTATATCACCGCCGACAAGCAGAAGAACGGCATCAAG
GCCCACTTCAAGATCCGCCACAACATCGAGGACGGCGGCGTGCAGCTCGCCGACCACTACCAGCAGAACA
CCCCCATCGGCGACGGCCCCGTGCTGCTGCCCGACAACCACTACCTGAGCACCCAGTCCGCCCTGAGCAA
AGACCCCAACGAGAAGCGCGATCACATGGTCCTGCTGGAGTTCGTGACCGCCGCCGGGATCACTCTCGGC
ATGGACGAGCTGTACAAGGGAGGATCTGGAGGAAGATCTCTGACTGACTGAGATGCGCGGATGTCGAACG
GCAGTTCGGCCGAATAGGCCGACAGCCGGCCGTCGGCCGACGACACGGCCAGGGCCGGCGGGGATCCACC
GGATCTAGATAACTGATCATAATCAGCCATACCACATTTGTAGAGGTTTTACTTGCTTTAAAAAACCTCC
CACACCTCCCCCTGAACCTGAAACATAAAATGAATGCAATTGTTGTTGTTAACTTGTTTATTGCAGCTTA
TAATGGTTACAAATAAAGCAATAGCATCACAAATTTCACAAATAAAGCATTTTTTTCACTGCATTCTAGT
TGTGGTTTGTCCAAACTCATCAATGTATCTTAAGGCGTAAATTGTAAGCGTTAATATTTTGTTAAAATTC
GCGTTAAATTTTTGTTAAATCAGCTCATTTTTTAACCAATAGGCCGAAATCGGCAAAATCCCTTATAAAT
CAAAAGAATAGACCGAGATAGGGT
[37 nt withheld, positions 2125-2161]
AAAGAACGTGGACTCCAACGTCAAAGG
[49 nt withheld, positions 2189-2237]
T
[91 nt withheld, positions 2239-2329]
G
[124 nt withheld, positions 2331-2454]
CAGGTGGCACTTTTCGGGGAAATGTGCGCGGAACCCCTATTTGTTTATTTTTCTAAATACATTCAAATAT
GTATCCGCTCATGAGACAATAACCCTGATAAATGCTTCAATAATATTGAAAAAGGAAGAGTCCTGAGGCG
GAAAGAACCAGCTGTGGAATGTGTGTCAGTTAGGGTGTGGAAAGTCCCCAGGCTCCCCAGCAGGCAGAAG
TATGCAAAGCATGCATCTCAATTAGTCAGCAACCAGGTGTGGAAAGTCCCCAGGCTCCCCAGCAGGCAGA
AGTATGCAAAGCATGCATCTCAATTAGTCAGCAACCATAGTCCCGCCCCTAACTCCGCCCATCCCGCCCC
TAACTCCGCCCAGTTCCGCCCATTCTCCGCCCCATGGCTGACTAATTTTTTTTATTTATGCAGAGGCCGA
GGCCGCCTCGGCCTCTGAGCTATTCCAGAAGTAGTGAGGAGGCTTTTTTGGAGGCCTAGGCTTTTGCAAA
GATCGATCAAGAGACAGGATGAGGATCGTTTCGCATGATTGAACAAGATGGATTGCACGCAGGTTCTCCG
GCCGCTTGGGTGGAGAGGCTATTCGGCTATGACTGGGCACAACAGACAATCGGCTGCTCTGATGCCGCCG
TGTTCCGGCTGTCAGCGCAGGGGCGCCCGGTTCTTTTTGTCAAGACCGACCTGTCCGGTGCCCTGAATGA
ACTGCAAGACGAGGCAGCGCGGCTATCGTGGCTGGCCACGACGGGCGTTCCTTGCGCAGCTGTGCTCGAC
GTTGTCACTGAAGCGGGAAGGGACTGGCTGCTATTGGGCGAAGTGCCGGGGCAGGATCTCCTGTCATCTC
ACCTTGCTCCTGCCGAGAAAGTATCCATCATGGCTGATGCAATGCGGCGGCTGCATACGCTTGATCCGGC
TACCTGCCCATTCGACCACCAAGCGAAACATCGCATCGAGCGAGCACGTACTCGGATGGAAGCCGGTCTT
GTCGATCAGGATGATCTGGACGAAGAGCATCAGGGGCTCGCGCCAGCCGAACTGTTCGCCAGGCTCAAGG
CGAGCATGCCCGACGGCGAGGATCTCGTCGTGACCCATGGCGATGCCTGCTTGCCGAATATCATGGTGGA
AAATGGCCGCTTTTCTGGATTCATCGACTGTGGCCGGCTGGGTGTGGCGGACCGCTATCAGGACATAGCG
TTGGCTACCCGTGATATTGCTGAAGAGCTTGGCGGCGAATGGGCTGACCGCTTCCTCGTGCTTTACGGTA
TCGCCGCTCCCGATTCGCAGCGCATCGCCTTCTATCGCCTTCTTGACGAGTTCTTCTGAGCGGGACTCTG
GGGTTCGAAATGACCGACCAAGCGACGCCCAACCTGCCATCACGAGATTTCGATTCCACCGCCGCCTTCT
ATGAAAGGTTGGGCTTCGGAATCGTTTTCCGGGACGCCGGCTGGATGATCCTCCAGCGCGGGGATCTCAT
GCTGGAGTTCTTCGCCCACCCTAGGGGGAGGCTAACTGAAACACGGAAGGAGACAATACCGGAAGGAACC
CGCGCTATGACGGCAATAAAAAGACAGAATAAAACGCACGGTGTTGGGTCGTTTGTTCATAAACGCGGGG
TTCGGTCCCAGGGCTGGCACTCTGTCGATACCCCACCGAGACCCCATTGGGGCCAATACGCCCGCGTTTC
TTCCTTTTCCCCACCCCACCCCCCAAGTTCGGGTGAAGGCCCAGGGCTCGCAGCCAACGTCGGGGCGGCA
GGCCCTGCCATAGCCTCAGGTTACTCATATATACTTTAGATTGATTTAAAACTTCATTTTTAATTTAAAA
GGATCTAGGTGAAGATCCTTTTTGATAATCTCATGACCAAAATCCCTTAACGTGAGTTTTCGTTCCACTG
AGCGTCAGACCCCGTAGAAAAGATCAAAGGATCTTCTTGAGATCCTTTTTTTCTGCGCGTAATCTGCTGC
TTGCAAACAAAAAAACCACCGCTACCAGCGGTGGTTTGTTTGCCGGATCAAGAGCTACCAACTCTTTTTC
CGAAGGTAACTGGCTTCAGCAGAGCGCAGATACCAAATACTGTTCTTCTAGTGTAGCCGTAGTTAGGCCA
CCACTTCAAGAACTCTGTAGCACCGCCTACATACCTCGCTCTGCTAATCCTGTTACCAGTGGCTGCTGCC
AGTGGCGATAAGTCGTGTCTTACCGGGTTGGACTCAAGACGATAGTTACCGGATAAGGCGCAGCGGTCGG
GCTGAACGGGGGGTTCGTGCACACAGCCCAGCTTGGAGCGAACGACCTACACCGAACTGAGATACCTACA
GCGTGAGCTATGAGAAAGCGCCACGCTTCCCGAAGGGAGAAAGGCGGACAGGTATCCGGTAAGCGGCAGG
GTCGGAACAGGAGAGCGCACGAGGGAGCTTCCAGGGGGAAACGCCTGGTATCTTTATAGTCCTGTCGGGT
TTCGCCACCTCTGACTTGAGCGTCGATTTTTGTGATGCTCGTCAGGGGGGCGGAGCCTATGGAAAAACGC
CAGCAACGCGGCCTTTTTACGGTTCCTGGCCTTTTGCTGGCCTTTTGCTCACATGTTCTTTCCTGCGTTA
TCCCCTGATTCTGTGGATAACCGTATTACCGCCATGCAT
Features (pLannotate 1.2.2; 14 found; start..end, strand, type, name):
     61..364     +  enhancer       CMV enhancer: human cytomegalovirus immediate early enhancer
    365..568     +  promoter       CMV promoter: human cytomegalovirus (CMV) immediate early promoter
    630..875     +  CDS            B4GALT1 (fragment): B4GT1_HUMAN - Also known as GGTB2. Experimental evidence at protein level: Swiss-Prot protein existence level 1. [Processed beta-1,4-galactosyltransferase 1]: The cell surface form functions as a recognition molecule during a variety of cell to cell and cell to matrix interactions, as those occurring during development and egg fertilization, by binding to specific oligosaccharide ligands on opposing cells or in the extracellular matrix. From Homo sapiens (Human).
    912..1628    +  CDS            CFP: cyan variant of GFP mammalian codon-optimized
   1764..1848    +  CDS            large T antigen (fragment): large T antigen from SV40 (simian virus 40)
   1871..1992    +  polyA_signal   SV40 poly(A) signal: SV40 polyadenylation signal
   2026..2454    -  rep_origin     f1 ori (sequence partly withheld): f1 bacteriophage origin of replication; arrow indicates direction of (+) strand synthesis
   2481..2585    +  promoter       AmpR promoter: bla
   2587..2944    +  promoter       SV40 promoter: SV40 enhancer and early promoter
   2979..3773    +  CDS            NeoR/KanR: aminoglycoside phosphotransferase from Tn5; aph(3')-II (or nptII); confers resistance to neomycin, kanamycin, and G418 (Geneticin®)
   3794..3946    +  CDS            ble (fragment): BLE_KLEPN - Experimental evidence at protein level: Swiss-Prot protein existence level 1. Binding protein with a strong affinity to the bleomycin family of antibiotics. Binds to CL990; an antimitotic-antibiotic compound. From Klebsiella pneumoniae.
   4005..4052    +  polyA_signal   HSV TK poly(A) signal: herpes simplex virus thymidine kinase polyadenylation signal (Cole and Stacy, 1985)
   4143..4159    -  polyA_signal   bGH poly(A) signal (fragment): bovine growth hormone polyadenylation signal
   4381..4969    +  rep_origin     ori: high-copy-number ColE1/pMB1/pBR322/pUC origin of replication
