[The description below was written by a language model from this plasmid's Addgene catalogue record and pLannotate feature annotations shown in this document.]
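Description:
pFX-GalT-SECFP is a mammalian expression plasmid of about 5.1 kb, built on the pFX backbone, that produces the cyan fluorescent protein SECFP targeted to the Golgi apparatus. Expression is driven by the human cytomegalovirus immediate-early enhancer and promoter. The open reading frame begins with an N-terminal fragment of human β1,4-galactosyltransferase 1 (B4GALT1), followed after a short linker by a mammalian codon-optimized CFP variant. In general, the N-terminal portion of this type II membrane enzyme contains the signal-anchor region that retains it in the trans-Golgi, so fusing it to a fluorescent protein is a standard way of labelling that compartment. The transcript is terminated by an SV40 polyadenylation signal. The short large T antigen fragment annotated just upstream of it is most likely residual SV40 sequence carried along with the terminator region rather than a functional element.

The plasmid is maintained in bacteria through a high-copy ColE1/pUC-type origin and selected with kanamycin. It also carries an f1 phage origin. A single Tn5 aminoglycoside phosphotransferase gene (NeoR/KanR) serves both hosts. The bacterial bla promoter drives it in E. coli, while the adjacent SV40 enhancer/early promoter drives it in mammalian cells, where it confers G418 resistance for selecting stable transfectants, with an HSV TK polyadenylation signal downstream. The small ble and bGH poly(A) fragments annotated in the backbone appear to be remnants.

The construct is intended for Golgi labelling in live or fixed mammalian cells. It comes from a study of how the folding behaviour of fluorescent proteins affects the subcellular localization of organelle-targeted fusions.
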