Addgene plasmid #174470: pFX-GalT-SECFP
Purpose: Express SECFP with golgi apparatus-targeting sequence in mammalian cells
Depositing lab: Yusuke Ohba. Depositing organization: Hokkaido University. Publication: Folding Latency of Fluorescent Proteins Affects the Mitochondrial Localization of Fusion Proteins. Kashiwagi S, Fujioka Y, Satoh AO, Yoshida A, Fujioka M, Nepal P, Tsuzuki A, Aoki O, Paudel S, Sasajima H, Ohba Y. Cell Struct Funct. 2019 Dec 26;44(2):183-194. doi: 10.1247/csf.19028. Epub 2019 Nov 15. PubMed 31735740.
Backbone
  Vector backbone: pFX
  Backbone size w/o insert (bp): 4000
  Total vector size (bp): 5000
  Vector type: Mammalian Expression
  Selectable markers: Neomycin (select with G418)
Growth in bacteria
  Bacterial resistance: Kanamycin, 50 μg/mL
  Growth temperature: 37°C
  Growth strain: DH5alpha
  Copy number: High Copy
Gene/Insert
  Gene/Insert name: SECFP with golgi apparatus-targeting sequence
  Insert size (bp): 1000
  Promoter: CMV
  Tag / fusion protein: β1,4-galactose transferase (N terminal on insert)
  Cloning method: Restriction Enzyme; 5′ cloning site XhII (not destroyed); 3′ cloning site BglII (not destroyed)
  Sequencing primers: 5′ none; 3′ none
Terms and licenses: Academic/Nonprofit Terms; Industry Terms: Not Available to Industry
How to cite: pFX-GalT-SECFP was a gift from Yusuke Ohba (Addgene plasmid # 174470 ; http://n2t.net/addgene:174470 ; RRID:Addgene_174470)
